>Addgene plasmid #138355 | pME-luc2 | addgene full sequence | sequence record 272000 | Addgene NGS Result
CATGTTCTTTCCTGCGTTATCCCCTGATTCTGTGGATAACCGTATTACCGCCTTTGAGTGAGCTGATACC
GCTCGCCGCAGCCGAACGACCGAGCGCAGCGAGTCAGTGAGCGAGGAAGCGGAAGAGCGCCCAATACGCA
AACCGCCTCTCCCCGCGCGTTGGCCGATTCATTAATGCAGCTGGCACGACAGGTTTCCCGACTGGAAAGC
GGGCAGTGAGCGCAACGCAATTAATACGCGTACCGCTAGCCAGGAAGAGTTTGTAGAAACGCAAAAAGGC
CATCCGTCAGGATGGCCTTCTGCTTAGTTTGATGCCTGGCAGTTTATGGCGGGCGTCCTGCCCGCCACCC
TCCGGGCCGTTGCTTCACAACGTTCAAATCCGCTCCCGGCGGATTTGTCCTACTCAGGAGAGCGTTCACC
GACAAACAACAGATAAAACGAAAGGCCCAGTCTTCCGACTGAGCCTTTCGTTTTATTTGATGCCTGGCAG
TTCCCTACTCTCGCGTTAACGCTAGCATGGATGTTTTCCCAGTCACGACGTTGTAAAACGACGGCCAGTC
TTAAGCTCGGGCCCCAAATAATGATTTTATTTTGACTGATAGTGACCTGTTCGTTGCAACAAATTGATGA
GCAATGCTTTTTTATAATGCCAACTTTGTACAAAAAAGCAGGCTGGTAAAGCCACCATGGAAGATGCCAA
AAACATTAAGAAGGGCCCAGCGCCATTCTACCCACTCGAAGACGGGACCGCCGGCGAGCAGCTGCACAAA
GCCATGAAGCGCTACGCCCTGGTGCCCGGCACCATCGCCTTTACCGACGCACATATCGAGGTGGACATTA
CCTACGCCGAGTACTTCGAGATGAGCGTTCGGCTGGCAGAAGCTATGAAGCGCTATGGGCTGAATACAAA
CCATCGGATCGTGGTGTGCAGCGAGAATAGCTTGCAGTTCTTCATGCCCGTGTTGGGTGCCCTGTTCATC
GGTGTGGCTGTGGCCCCAGCTAACGACATCTACAACGAGCGCGAGCTGCTGAACAGCATGGGCATCAGCC
AGCCCACCGTCGTATTCGTGAGCAAGAAAGGGCTGCAAAAGATCCTCAACGTGCAAAAGAAGCTACCGAT
CATACAAAAGATCATCATCATGGATAGCAAGACCGACTACCAGGGCTTCCAAAGCATGTACACCTTCGTG
ACTTCCCATTTGCCACCCGGCTTCAACGAGTACGACTTCGTGCCCGAGAGCTTCGACCGGGACAAAACCA
TCGCCCTGATCATGAACAGTAGTGGCAGTACCGGATTGCCCAAGGGCGTAGCCCTACCGCACCGCACCGC
TTGTGTCCGATTCAGTCATGCCCGCGACCCCATCTTCGGCAACCAGATCATCCCCGACACCGCTATCCTC
AGCGTGGTGCCATTTCACCACGGCTTCGGCATGTTCACCACGCTGGGCTACTTGATCTGCGGCTTTCGGG
TCGTGCTCATGTACCGCTTCGAGGAGGAGCTATTCTTGCGCAGCTTGCAAGACTATAAGATTCAATCTGC
CCTGCTGGTGCCCACACTATTTAGCTTCTTCGCTAAGAGCACTCTCATCGACAAGTACGACCTAAGCAAC
TTGCACGAGATCGCCAGCGGCGGGGCGCCGCTCAGCAAGGAGGTAGGTGAGGCCGTGGCCAAACGCTTCC
ACCTACCAGGCATCCGCCAGGGCTACGGCCTGACAGAAACAACCAGCGCCATTCTGATCACCCCCGAAGG
GGACGACAAGCCTGGCGCAGTAGGCAAGGTGGTGCCCTTCTTCGAGGCTAAGGTGGTGGACTTGGACACC
GGTAAGACACTGGGTGTGAACCAGCGCGGCGAGCTGTGCGTCCGTGGCCCCATGATCATGAGCGGCTACG
TTAACAACCCCGAGGCTACAAACGCTCTCATCGACAAGGACGGCTGGCTGCACAGCGGCGACATCGCCTA
CTGGGACGAGGACGAGCACTTCTTCATCGTGGACCGGCTGAAGAGCCTGATCAAATACAAGGGCTACCAG
GTAGCCCCAGCCGAACTGGAGAGCATCCTGCTGCAACACCCCAACATCTTCGACGCCGGGGTCGCCGGCC
TGCCCGACGACGATGCCGGCGAGCTGCCCGCCGCAGTCGTCGTGCTGGAACACGGTAAAACCATGACCGA
GAAGGAGATCGTGGACTATGTGGCCAGCCAGGTTACAACCGCCAAGAAGCTGCGCGGTGGTGTTGTGTTC
GTGGACGAGGTGCCTAAAGGACTGACCGGCAAGTTGGACGCCCGCAAGATCCGCGAGATTCTCATTAAGG
CCAAGAAGGGCGGCAAGATCGCCGTGTAATAATTCTAGAGTCACCCAGCTTTCTTGTACAAAGTTGGCAT
TATAAGAAAGCATTGCTTATCAATTTGTTGCAACGAACAGGTCACTATCAGTCAAAATAAAATCATTATT
TGCCATCCAGCTGATATCCCCTATAGTGAGTCGTATTACATGGTCATAGCTGTTTCCTGGCAGCTCTGGC
CCGTGTCTCAAAATCTCTGATGTTACATTGCACAAGATAAAAATATATCATCATGAACAATAAAACTGTC
TGCTTACATAAACAGTAATACAAGGGGTGTTATGAGCCATATTCAACGGGAAACGTCGAGGCCGCGATTA
AATTCCAACATGGATGCTGATTTATATGGGTATAAATGGGCTCGCGATAATGTCGGGCAATCAGGTGCGA
CAATCTATCGCTTGTATGGGAAGCCCGATGCGCCAGAGTTGTTTCTGAAACATGGCAAAGGTAGCGTTGC
CAATGATGTTACAGATGAGATGGTCAGACTAAACTGGCTGACGGAATTTATGCCTCTTCCGACCATCAAG
CATTTTATCCGTACTCCTGATGATGCATGGTTACTCACCACTGCGATCCCCGGAAAAACAGCATTCCAGG
TATTAGAAGAATATCCTGATTCAGGTGAAAATATTGTTGATGCGCTGGCAGTGTTCCTGCGCCGGTTGCA
TTCGATTCCTGTTTGTAATTGTCCTTTTAACAGCGATCGCGTATTTCGTCTCGCTCAGGCGCAATCACGA
ATGAATAACGGTTTGGTTGATGCGAGTGATTTTGATGACGAGCGTAATGGCTGGCCTGTTGAACAAGTCT
GGAAAGAAATGCATAAACTTTTGCCATTCTCACCGGATTCAGTCGTCACTCATGGTGATTTCTCACTTGA
TAACCTTATTTTTGACGAGGGGAAATTAATAGGTTGTATTGATGTTGGACGAGTCGGAATCGCAGACCGA
TACCAGGATCTTGCCATCCTATGGAACTGCCTCGGTGAGTTTTCTCCTTCATTACAGAAACGGCTTTTTC
AAAAATATGGTATTGATAATCCTGATATGAATAAATTGCAGTTTCATTTGATGCTCGATGAGTTTTTCTA
ATCAGAATTGGTTAATTGGTTGTAACACTGGCAGAGCATTACGCTGACTTGACGGGACGGCGCAAGCTCA
TGACCAAAATCCCTTAACGTGAGTTACGCGTCGTTCCACTGAGCGTCAGACCCCGTAGAAAAGATCAAAG
GATCTTCTTGAGATCCTTTTTTTCTGCGCGTAATCTGCTGCTTGCAAACAAAAAAACCACCGCTACCAGC
GGTGGTTTGTTTGCCGGATCAAGAGCTACCAACTCTTTTTCCGAAGGTAACTGGCTTCAGCAGAGCGCAG
ATACCAAATACTGTTCTTCTAGTGTAGCCGTAGTTAGGCCACCACTTCAAGAACTCTGTAGCACCGCCTA
CATACCTCGCTCTGCTAATCCTGTTACCAGTGGCTGCTGCCAGTGGCGATAAGTCGTGTCTTACCGGGTT
GGACTCAAGACGATAGTTACCGGATAAGGCGCAGCGGTCGGGCTGAACGGGGGGTTCGTGCACACAGCCC
AGCTTGGAGCGAACGACCTACACCGAACTGAGATACCTACAGCGTGAGCTATGAGAAAGCGCCACGCTTC
CCGAAGGGAGAAAGGCGGACAGGTATCCGGTAAGCGGCAGGGTCGGAACAGGAGAGCGCACGAGGGAGCT
TCCAGGGGGAAACGCCTGGTATCTTTATAGTCCTGTCGGGTTTCGCCACCTCTGACTTGAGCGTCGATTT
TTGTGATGCTCGTCAGGGGGGCGGAGCCTATGGAAAAACGCCAGCAACGCGGCCTTTTTACGGTTCCTGG
CCTTTTGCTGGCCTTTTGCTCA
Features (pLannotate 1.2.2; 11 found; start..end, strand, type, name):
      1..125     +  rep_origin     RSF ori (fragment): Plasmids containing the RSF 1030 origin of replication can be propagated in E. coli cells that contain additional plasmids with compatible origins.
    127..219     +  CDS            lacI (fragment): lac repressor; lacI; The lac repressor binds to the lac operator to inhibit transcription in E. coli. This inhibition can be relieved by adding lactose or isopropyl-β-D-thiogalactopyranoside (IPTG).
    274..301     -  terminator     rrnB T2 terminator: transcription terminator T2 from the E. coli rrnB gene
    433..476     +  terminator     rrnB T1 terminator: Escherichia coli rrnB; transcription terminator T1 from the E. coli rrnB gene
    523..559     -  CDS            lacZα (fragment): LacZα fragment of β-galactosidase; lacZ fragment
    575..674     +  protein_bind   attL1: mutant version of attL; recombination site for the Gateway® LR reaction LR Clonase™
    687..2339    +  CDS            luciferase: firefly luciferase synthetic luc2 version of the luciferase gene
   2353..2452    -  protein_bind   attL2: mutant version of attL; recombination site for the Gateway® LR reaction LR Clonase™
   2470..2488    -  promoter       T7 promoter: promoter for bacteriophage T7 RNA polymerase
   2622..3431    +  CDS            KanR: aminoglycoside phosphotransferase; aph(3')-Ia; confers resistance to kanamycin in bacteria or G418 (Geneticin®) in eukaryotes
   3578..4166    +  rep_origin     ori: high-copy-number ColE1/pMB1/pBR322/pUC origin of replication
