[The description below was written by a language model from this plasmid's Addgene catalogue record and pLannotate feature annotations shown in this document.]
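Description:
pME-luc2 is a Gateway middle entry clone built on the pDONR221 backbone, carrying the synthetic luc2 version of the firefly luciferase coding sequence. The plasmid totals 4,222 bp, of which about 1.7 kb is insert. It is propagated in E. coli from a high-copy ColE1/pUC-type origin and selected with kanamycin through the KanR (aminoglycoside phosphotransferase) gene. The repository lists it as a mammalian expression vector. As an entry clone, however, it has no annotated eukaryotic promoter or polyadenylation signal, so it serves as a donor of the reporter cassette rather than as a plasmid that expresses luciferase itself.

The luc2 open reading frame lies between attL1 and attL2, the recombination sites used by LR Clonase. These sites allow directional transfer of the reporter into attR-containing destination vectors, either alone or together with 5′ and 3′ entry clones in a multisite assembly where this plasmid fills the middle position. The depositor stresses that luc2 is not preceded by a minimal promoter. Any transcriptional activity in the final construct must therefore come from the element placed upstream, such as a complete promoter or a regulatory fragment that brings its own core promoter. This fits the associated work on characterising endothelial enhancers, although the record does not describe specific downstream constructs.

The rrnB T1 and T2 terminators upstream of attL1 are standard pDONR features that shield the insert from read-through transcription in bacteria. A T7 promoter sits just beyond attL2 on the reverse strand, and M13 primer sites flank the cassette for sequencing. The short annotated RSF ori, lacI and lacZα fragments are partial matches to backbone sequence, not functional elements.
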