Addgene plasmid #138355: pME-luc2
Purpose: Gateway compatible middle entry clone contains Firefly Luciferase2 without minimal promoter
Depositing lab: Nathan Lawson. Depositing organization: University of Massachusetts, Worcester. Publication: Genomic Characterization of Endothelial Enhancers Reveals a Multifunctional Role for NR2F2 in Regulation of Arteriovenous Gene Expression. Sissaoui S, Yu J, Yan A, Li R, Zhu LJ, Kucukural A, Yukselen O, Lawson ND. Circ Res. 2020 Feb 17. doi: 10.1161/CIRCRESAHA.119.316075. PubMed 32065070.
Backbone
  Vector backbone: PDONR221
  Backbone manufacturer: ThermoFisher
  Backbone size w/o insert (bp): 2545
  Total vector size (bp): 4222
  Vector type: Mammalian Expression
Growth in bacteria
  Bacterial resistance: Kanamycin, 50 μg/mL
  Growth temperature: 37°C
  Growth strain: DH5alpha
  Copy number: Unknown
Gene/Insert
  Gene/Insert name: luciferase (alt name: luc2)
  Insert size (bp): 1677
  Cloning method: Gateway Cloning
  Sequencing primers: 5′ puc-M13 F; 3′ puc-M13 R
Terms and licenses: Academic/Nonprofit Terms; Industry Terms: Not Available to Industry
Depositor comments: The luc2 insert in this plasmid is NOT preceded by minimal promoter
How to cite: pME-luc2 was a gift from Nathan Lawson (Addgene plasmid # 138355 ; http://n2t.net/addgene:138355 ; RRID:Addgene_138355)
