>Addgene plasmid #138355 | pME-luc2 | depositor full sequence | sequence record 267253 | pME-luc2 sequence 4222 bps
CTTTCCTGCGTTATCCCCTGATTCTGTGGATAACCGTATTACCGCCTTTGAGTGAGCTGATACCGCTCGC
CGCAGCCGAACGACCGAGCGCAGCGAGTCAGTGAGCGAGGAAGCGGAAGAGCGCCCAATACGCAAACCGC
CTCTCCCCGCGCGTTGGCCGATTCATTAATGCAGCTGGCACGACAGGTTTCCCGACTGGAAAGCGGGCAG
TGAGCGCAACGCAATTAATACGCGTACCGCTAGCCAGGAAGAGTTTGTAGAAACGCAAAAAGGCCATCCG
TCAGGATGGCCTTCTGCTTAGTTTGATGCCTGGCAGTTTATGGCGGGCGTCCTGCCCGCCACCCTCCGGG
CCGTTGCTTCACAACGTTCAAATCCGCTCCCGGCGGATTTGTCCTACTCAGGAGAGCGTTCACCGACAAA
CAACAGATAAAACGAAAGGCCCAGTCTTCCGACTGAGCCTTTCGTTTTATTTGATGCCTGGCAGTTCCCT
ACTCTCGCGTTAACGCTAGCATGGATGTTTTCCCAGTCACGACGTTGTAAAACGACGGCCAGTCTTAAGC
TCGGGCCCCAAATAATGATTTTATTTTGACTGATAGTGACCTGTTCGTTGCAACACATTGATGAGCAATG
CTTTTTTATAATGCCAACTTTGTACAAAAAAGCAGGCTGGTAAAGCCACCATGGAAGATGCCAAAAACAT
TAAGAAGGGCCCAGCGCCATTCTACCCACTCGAAGACGGGACCGCCGGCGAGCAGCTGCACAAAGCCATG
AAGCGCTACGCCCTGGTGCCCGGCACCATCGCCTTTACCGACGCACATATCGAGGTGGACATTACCTACG
CCGAGTACTTCGAGATGAGCGTTCGGCTGGCAGAAGCTATGAAGCGCTATGGGCTGAATACAAACCATCG
GATCGTGGTGTGCAGCGAGAATAGCTTGCAGTTCTTCATGCCCGTGTTGGGTGCCCTGTTCATCGGTGTG
GCTGTGGCCCCAGCTAACGACATCTACAACGAGCGCGAGCTGCTGAACAGCATGGGCATCAGCCAGCCCA
CCGTCGTATTCGTGAGCAAGAAAGGGCTGCAAAAGATCCTCAACGTGCAAAAGAAGCTACCGATCATACA
AAAGATCATCATCATGGATAGCAAGACCGACTACCAGGGCTTCCAAAGCATGTACACCTTCGTGACTTCC
CATTTGCCACCCGGCTTCAACGAGTACGACTTCGTGCCCGAGAGCTTCGACCGGGACAAAACCATCGCCC
TGATCATGAACAGTAGTGGCAGTACCGGATTGCCCAAGGGCGTAGCCCTACCGCACCGCACCGCTTGTGT
CCGATTCAGTCATGCCCGCGACCCCATCTTCGGCAACCAGATCATCCCCGACACCGCTATCCTCAGCGTG
GTGCCATTTCACCACGGCTTCGGCATGTTCACCACGCTGGGCTACTTGATCTGCGGCTTTCGGGTCGTGC
TCATGTACCGCTTCGAGGAGGAGCTATTCTTGCGCAGCTTGCAAGACTATAAGATTCAATCTGCCCTGCT
GGTGCCCACACTATTTAGCTTCTTCGCTAAGAGCACTCTCATCGACAAGTACGACCTAAGCAACTTGCAC
GAGATCGCCAGCGGCGGGGCGCCGCTCAGCAAGGAGGTAGGTGAGGCCGTGGCCAAACGCTTCCACCTAC
CAGGCATCCGCCAGGGCTACGGCCTGACAGAAACAACCAGCGCCATTCTGATCACCCCCGAAGGGGACGA
CAAGCCTGGCGCAGTAGGCAAGGTGGTGCCCTTCTTCGAGGCTAAGGTGGTGGACTTGGACACCGGTAAG
ACACTGGGTGTGAACCAGCGCGGCGAGCTGTGCGTCCGTGGCCCCATGATCATGAGCGGCTACGTTAACA
ACCCCGAGGCTACAAACGCTCTCATCGACAAGGACGGCTGGCTGCACAGCGGCGACATCGCCTACTGGGA
CGAGGACGAGCACTTCTTCATCGTGGACCGGCTGAAGAGCCTGATCAAATACAAGGGCTACCAGGTAGCC
CCAGCCGAACTGGAGAGCATCCTGCTGCAACACCCCAACATCTTCGACGCCGGGGTCGCCGGCCTGCCCG
ACGACGATGCCGGCGAGCTGCCCGCCGCAGTCGTCGTGCTGGAACACGGTAAAACCATGACCGAGAAGGA
GATCGTGGACTATGTGGCCAGCCAGGTTACAACCGCCAAGAAGCTGCGCGGTGGTGTTGTGTTCGTGGAC
GAGGTGCCTAAAGGACTGACCGGCAAGTTGGACGCCCGCAAGATCCGCGAGATTCTCATTAAGGCCAAGA
AGGGCGGCAAGATCGCCGTGTAATAATTCTAGAGTCACCCAGCTTTCTTGTACAAAGTTGGCATTATAAG
AAAGCATTGCTTATCAATTTGTTGCAACGAACAGGTCACTATCAGTCAAAATAAAATCATTATTTGCCAT
CCAGCTGATATCCCCTATAGTGAGTCGTATTACATGGTCATAGCTGTTTCCTGGCAGCTCTGGCCCGTGT
CTCAAAATCTCTGATGTTACATTGCACAAGATAAAATAATATCATCATGAACAATAAAACTGTCTGCTTA
CATAAACAGTAATACAAGGGGTGTTATGAGCCATATTCAACGGGAAACGTCGAGGCCGCGATTAAATTCC
AACATGGATGCTGATTTATATGGGTATAAATGGGCTCGCGATAATGTCGGGCAATCAGGTGCGACAATCT
ATCGCTTGTATGGGAAGCCCGATGCGCCAGAGTTGTTTCTGAAACATGGCAAAGGTAGCGTTGCCAATGA
TGTTACAGATGAGATGGTCAGACTAAACTGGCTGACGGAATTTATGCCTCTTCCGACCATCAAGCATTTT
ATCCGTACTCCTGATGATGCATGGTTACTCACCACTGCGATCCCCGGAAAAACAGCATTCCAGGTATTAG
AAGAATATCCTGATTCAGGTGAAAATATTGTTGATGCGCTGGCAGTGTTCCTGCGCCGGTTGCATTCGAT
TCCTGTTTGTAATTGTCCTTTTAACAGCGATCGCGTATTTCGTCTCGCTCAGGCGCAATCACGAATGAAT
AACGGTTTGGTTGATGCGAGTGATTTTGATGACGAGCGTAATGGCTGGCCTGTTGAACAAGTCTGGAAAG
AAATGCATAAACTTTTGCCATTCTCACCGGATTCAGTCGTCACTCATGGTGATTTCTCACTTGATAACCT
TATTTTTGACGAGGGGAAATTAATAGGTTGTATTGATGTTGGACGAGTCGGAATCGCAGACCGATACCAG
GATCTTGCCATCCTATGGAACTGCCTCGGTGAGTTTTCTCCTTCATTACAGAAACGGCTTTTTCAAAAAT
ATGGTATTGATAATCCTGATATGAATAAATTGCAGTTTCATTTGATGCTCGATGAGTTTTTCTAATCAGA
ATTGGTTAATTGGTTGTAACACTGGCAGAGCATTACGCTGACTTGACGGGACGGCGCAAGCTCATGACCA
AAATCCCTTAACGTGAGTTACGCGTCGTTCCACTGAGCGTCAGACCCCGTAGAAAAGATCAAAGGATCTT
CTTGAGATCCTTTTTTTCTGCGCGTAATCTGCTGCTTGCAAACAAAAAAACCACCGCTACCAGCGGTGGT
TTGTTTGCCGGATCAAGAGCTACCAACTCTTTTTCCGAAGGTAACTGGCTTCAGCAGAGCGCAGATACCA
AATACTGTTCTTCTAGTGTAGCCGTAGTTAGGCCACCACTTCAAGAACTCTGTAGCACCGCCTACATACC
TCGCTCTGCTAATCCTGTTACCAGTGGCTGCTGCCAGTGGCGATAAGTCGTGTCTTACCGGGTTGGACTC
AAGACGATAGTTACCGGATAAGGCGCAGCGGTCGGGCTGAACGGGGGGTTCGTGCACACAGCCCAGCTTG
GAGCGAACGACCTACACCGAACTGAGATACCTACAGCGTGAGCTATGAGAAAGCGCCACGCTTCCCGAAG
GGAGAAAGGCGGACAGGTATCCGGTAAGCGGCAGGGTCGGAACAGGAGAGCGCACGAGGGAGCTTCCAGG
GGGAAACGCCTGGTATCTTTATAGTCCTGTCGGGTTTCGCCACCTCTGACTTGAGCGTCGATTTTTGTGA
TGCTCGTCAGGGGGGCGGAGCCTATGGAAAAACGCCAGCAACGCGGCCTTTTTACGGTTCCTGGCCTTTT
GCTGGCCTTTTGCTCACATGTT
